>Addgene plasmid #35329 | pBbS2c-RFP | depositor full sequence | sequence record 42996 | pBbS2c-RFP sequence 4709 bps
GACGTCTTAAGACCCACTTTCACATTTAAGTTGTTTTTCTAATCCGCATATGATCAATTCAAGGCCGAAT
AAGAAGGCTGGCTCTGCACCTTGGTGATCAAATAATTCGATAGCTTGTCGTAATAATGGCGGCATACTAT
CAGTAGTAGGTGTTTCCCTTTCTTCTTTAGCGACTTGATGCTCTTGATCTTCCAATACGCAACCTAAAGT
AAAATGCCCCACAGCGCTGAGTGCATATAATGCATTCTCTAGTGAAAAACCTTGTTGGCATAAAAAGGCT
AATTGATTTTCGAGAGTTTCATACTGTTTTTCTGTAGGCCGTGTACCTAAATGTACTTTTGCTCCATCGC
GATGACTTAGTAAAGCACATCTAAAACTTTTAGCGTTATTACGTAAAAAATCTTGCCAGCTTTCCCCTTC
TAAAGGGCAAAAGTGAGTATGGTGCCTATCTAACATCTCAATGGCTAAGGCGTCGAGCAAAGCCCGCTTA
TTTTTTACATGCCAATACAATGTAGGCTGCTCTACACCTAGCTTCTGGGCGAGTTTACGGGTTGTTAAAC
CTTCGATTCCGACCTCATTAAGCAGCTCTAATGCGCTGTTAATCACTTTACTTTTATCTAATCTAGACAT
CATTAATTCCTAATTTTTGTTGACACTCTATCGTTGATAGAGTTATTTTACCACTCCCTATCAGTGATAG
AGAAAAGAATTCAAAAGATCTTTTAAGAAGGAGATATACATATGGCGAGTAGCGAAGACGTTATCAAAGA
GTTCATGCGTTTCAAAGTTCGTATGGAAGGTTCCGTTAACGGTCACGAGTTCGAAATCGAAGGTGAAGGT
GAAGGTCGTCCGTACGAAGGTACCCAGACCGCTAAACTGAAAGTTACCAAAGGTGGTCCGCTGCCGTTCG
CTTGGGACATCCTGTCCCCGCAGTTCCAGTACGGTTCCAAAGCTTACGTTAAACACCCGGCTGACATCCC
GGACTACCTGAAACTGTCCTTCCCGGAAGGTTTCAAATGGGAACGTGTTATGAACTTCGAAGACGGTGGT
GTTGTTACCGTTACCCAGGACTCCTCCCTGCAAGACGGTGAGTTCATCTACAAAGTTAAACTGCGTGGTA
CCAACTTCCCGTCCGACGGTCCGGTTATGCAGAAAAAAACCATGGGTTGGGAAGCTTCCACCGAACGTAT
GTACCCGGAAGACGGTGCTCTGAAAGGTGAAATCAAAATGCGTCTGAAACTGAAAGACGGTGGTCACTAC
GACGCTGAAGTTAAAACCACCTACATGGCTAAAAAACCGGTTCAGCTGCCGGGTGCTTACAAAACCGACA
TCAAACTGGACATCACCTCCCACAACGAAGACTACACCATCGTTGAACAGTACGAACGTGCTGAAGGTCG
TCACTCCACCGGTGCTTAAGGATCCAAACTCGAGTAAGGATCTCCAGGCATCAAATAAAACGAAAGGCTC
AGTCGAAAGACTGGGCCTTTCGTTTTATCTGTTGTTTGTCGGTGAACGCTCTCTACTAGAGTCACACTGG
CTCACCTTCGGGTGGGCCTTTCTGCGTTTATACCTAGGGTACGGGTTTTGCTGCCCGCAAACGGGCTGTT
CTGGTGTTGCTAGTTTGTTATCAGAATCGCAGATCCGGCTTCAGCCGGTTTGCCGGCTGAAAGCGCTATT
TCTTCCAGAATTGCCATGATTTTTTCCCCACGGGAGGCGTCACTGGCTCCCGTGTTGTCGGCAGCTTTGA
TTCGATAAGCAGCATCGCCTGTTTCAGGCTGTCTATGTGTGACTGTTGAGCTGTAACAAGTTGTCTCAGG
TGTTCAATTTCATGTTCTAGTTGCTTTGTTTTACTGGTTTCACCTGTTCTATTAGGTGTTACATGCTGTT
CATCTGTTACATTGTCGATCTGTTCATGGTGAACAGCTTTGAATGCACCAAAAACTCGTAAAAGCTCTGA
TGTATCTATCTTTTTTACACCGTTTTCATCTGTGCATATGGACAGTTTTCCCTTTGATATGTAACGGTGA
ACAGTTGTTCTACTTTTGTTTGTTAGTCTTGATGCTTCACTGATAGATACAAGAGCCATAAGAACCTCAG
ATCCTTCCGTATTTAGCCAGTATGTTCTCTAGTGTGGTTCGTTGTTTTTGCGTGAGCCATGAGAACGAAC
CATTGAGATCATACTTACTTTGCATGTCACTCAAAAATTTTGCCTCAAAACTGGTGAGCTGAATTTTTGC
AGTTAAAGCATCGTGTAGTGTTTTTCTTAGTCCGTTATGTAGGTAGGAATCTGATGTAATGGTTGTTGGT
ATTTTGTCACCATTCATTTTTATCTGGTTGTTCTCAAGTTCGGTTACGAGATCCATTTGTCTATCTAGTT
CAACTTGGAAAATCAACGTATCAGTCGGGCGGCCTCGCTTATCAACCACCAATTTCATATTGCTGTAAGT
GTTTAAATCTTTACTTATTGGTTTCAAAACCCATTGGTTAAGCCTTTTAAACTCATGGTAGTTATTTTCA
AGCATTAACATGAACTTAAATTCATCAAGGCTAATCTCTATATTTGCCTTGTGAGTTTTCTTTTGTGTTA
GTTCTTTTAATAACCACTCATAAATCCTCATAGAGTATTTGTTTTCAAAAGACTTAACATGTTCCAGATT
ATATTTTATGAATTTTTTTAACTGGAAAAGATAAGGCAATATCTCTTCACTAAAAACTAATTCTAATTTT
TCGCTTGAGAACTTGGCATAGTTTGTCCACTGGAAAATCTCAAAGCCTTTAACCAAAGGATTCCTGATTT
CCACAGTTCTCGTCATCAGCTCTCTGGTTGCTTTAGCTAATACACCATAAGCATTTTCCCTACTGATGTT
CATCATCTGAGCGTATTGGTTATAAGTGAACGATACCGTCCGTTCTTTCCTTGTAGGGTTTTCAATCGTG
GGGTTGAGTAGTGCCACACAGCATAAAATTAGCTTGGTTTCATGCTCCGTTAAGTCATAGCGACTAATCG
CTAGTTCATTTGCTTTGAAAACAACTAATTCAGACATACATCTCAATTGGTCTAGGTGATTTTAATCACT
ATACCAATTGAGATGGGCTAGTCAATGATAATTACTAGTCCTTTTCCCGGGTGATCTGGGTATCTGTAAA
TTCTGCTAGACCTTTGCTGGAAAACTTGTAAATTCTGCTAGACCCTCTGTAAATTCCGCTAGACCTTTGT
GTGTTTTTTTTGTTTATATTCAAGTGGTTATAATTTATAGAATAAAGAAAGAATAAAAAAAGATAAAAAG
AATAGATCCCAGCCCTGTGTATAACTCACTACTTTAGTCAGTTCCGCAGTATTACAAAAGGATGTCGCAA
ACGCTGTTTGCTCCTCTACAAAACAGACCTTAAAACCCTAAAGGCTTAAGTAGCACCCTCGCAAGCTCGG
GCAAATCGCTGAATATTCCTTTTGTCTCCGACCATCAGGCACCTGAGTCGCTGTCTTTTTCGTGACATTC
AGTTCGCTGCGCTCACGGCTCTGGCAGTGAATGGGGGTAAATGGCACTACAGGCGCCTTTTATGGATTCA
TGCAAGGAAACTACCCATAATACAAGAAAAGCCCGTCACGGGCTTCTCAGGGCGTTTTATGGCGGGTCTG
CTATGTGGTGCTATCTGACTTTTTGCTGTTCAGCAGTTCCTGCCCTCTGATTTTCCAGTCTGACCACTTC
GGATTATCCCGTGACAGGTCATTCAGACTGGCTAATGCACCCAGTAAGGCAGCGGTATCATCAACAGGCT
TACCCGTCTTACTGTCCCTAGTGCTTGGATTCTCACCAATAAAAAACGCCCGGCGGCAACCGAGCGTTCT
GAACAAATCCAGATGGAGTTCTGAGGTCATTACTGGATCTATCAACAGGAGTCCAAGCGAGCTCGATATC
AAATTACGCCCCGCCCTGCCACTCATCGCAGTACTGTTGTAATTCATTAAGCATTCTGCCGACATGGAAG
CCATCACAAACGGCATGATGAACCTGAATCGCCAGCGGCATCAGCACCTTGTCGCCTTGCGTATAATATT
TGCCCATGGTGAAAACGGGGGCGAAGAAGTTGTCCATATTGGCCACGTTTAAATCAAAACTGGTGAAACT
CACCCAGGGATTGGCTGAGACGAAAAACATATTCTCAATAAACCCTTTAGGGAAATAGGCCAGGTTTTCA
CCGTAACACGCCACATCTTGCGAATATATGTGTAGAAACTGCCGGAAATCGTCGTGGTATTCACTCCAGA
GCGATGAAAACGTTTCAGTTTGCTCATGGAAAACGGTGTAACAAGGGTGAACACTATCCCATATCACCAG
CTCACCGTCTTTCATTGCCATACGAAATTCCGGATGAGCATTCATCAGGCGGGCAAGAATGTGAATAAAG
GCCGGATAAAACTTGTGCTTATTTTTCTTTACGGTCTTTAAAAAGGCCGTAATATCCAGCTGAACGGTCT
GGTTATAGGTACATTGAGCAACTGACTGAAATGCCTCAAAATGTTCTTTACGATGCCATTGGGATATATC
AACGGTGGTATATCCAGTGATTTTTTTCTCCATTTTAGCTTCCTTAGCTCCTGAAAATCTCGATAACTCA
AAAAATACGCCCGGTAGTGATCTTATTTCATTATGGTGAAAGTTGGAACCTCTTACGTGCCGATCAACGT
CTCATTTTCGCCAGATATC
Features (pLannotate 1.2.2; 10 found; start..end, strand, type, name):
      7..630     -  CDS            TetR: tetracycline repressor TetR; tetR from transposon Tn10; TetR binds to the tetracycline operator tetO to inhibit transcription. This inhibition can be relieved by adding tetracycline or doxycycline.
    649..704     +  promoter       tetR/tetA promoters: tetR; overlapping promoters for bacterial tetR and tetA
    742..1419    +  CDS            mRFP1: monomeric derivative of DsRed (Campbell et al., 2002)
   1452..1523    +  terminator     rrnB T1 terminator: transcription terminator T1 from the E. coli rrnB gene
   1539..1566    +  terminator     T7Te terminator: phage T7 early transcription terminator
   2097..3047    -  CDS            Rep101: RepA protein needed for replication with the pSC101 origin; rep101
   3095..3317    -  rep_origin     pSC101 ori: low-copy replication origin that requires the Rep101 protein
   3809..3903    -  terminator     lambda t0 terminator: transcription terminator from phage lambda
   3927..4583    -  CDS            cat: CAT_ECOLX - Experimental evidence at protein level: Swiss-Prot protein existence level 1. This enzyme is an effector of chloramphenicol resistance in bacteria. From Escherichia coli. This protein is used as a marker in many commonly used cloning vectors, such as pACYC184.
   4584..4686    -  promoter       cat promoter: promoter of the E. coli cat gene encoding chloramphenicol acetyltransferase
