[The description below was written by a language model from this plasmid's Addgene catalogue record and pLannotate feature annotations shown in this document.]
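Description:
pBbS2c-RFP is a bacterial expression plasmid from the BglBrick (pBb) synthetic biology vector series, built as a modular platform for tunable gene expression in E. coli. The full construct is 4,709 bp, made up of a 4,031 bp backbone and a 678 bp insert. It replicates from the pSC101 origin, which depends on the plasmid-encoded Rep101 (RepA) protein and keeps the plasmid at low copy number. Selection is by chloramphenicol resistance, provided by a cat gene (chloramphenicol acetyltransferase) under its native promoter and followed by the phage lambda t0 terminator.

The payload is a synthetic red fluorescent protein, annotated as mRFP1, a monomeric DsRed derivative. It is expressed from the Tet promoter. The regulatory region follows the Tn10 arrangement: the tetR repressor gene lies on the opposite strand, immediately upstream of the overlapping divergent tetR/tetA promoters, and the tetA-side promoter reads into RFP. TetR binds the tet operators and holds transcription off until a tetracycline-class inducer relieves repression, so reporter output can be controlled by inducer addition. Transcription of the reporter ends at tandem rrnB T1 and T7Te terminators, which insulate the expression cassette from the replication and resistance modules downstream.

In this vector family the RFP coding sequence serves as a reporter for characterising the behaviour of a particular origin, promoter and marker combination. It is also a placeholder that can be exchanged by restriction cloning for a gene of interest. The record supports use as a low-copy, Tet-inducible expression and reference vector for synthetic biology and metabolic engineering work in E. coli.
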