Addgene plasmid #35329: pBbS2c-RFP
Depositing lab: Jay Keasling. Depositing organization: University of California, Berkeley. Publication: BglBrick vectors and datasheets: A synthetic biology platform for gene expression. Lee TS, Krupa RA, Zhang F, Hajimorad M, Holtz WJ, Prasad N, Lee SK, Keasling JD. J Biol Eng. 2011 Sep 20;5:12. 10.1186/1754-1611-5-12 PubMed 21933410.
Backbone
  Vector backbone: pBb
  Backbone size w/o insert (bp): 4031
  Vector type: Bacterial Expression, Synthetic Biology
Growth in bacteria
  Bacterial resistance: Chloramphenicol, 25 μg/mL
  Growth temperature: 37°C
  Growth strain: DH5alpha
  Copy number: Low Copy
Gene/Insert
  Gene/Insert name: RFP (alt name: JBEI Part ID: JPUB_000095)
  Species: Synthetic
  Insert size (bp): 678
  Promoter: Tet
  Cloning method: Restriction Enzyme
  Sequencing primers: 5′ jkRFP-R (gctttggaaccgtactggaa); 3′ jkRFP-F (tggtcactacgacgctgaag)
Terms and licenses: Academic/Nonprofit Terms; Industry Terms: Not Available to Industry
Depositor comments: JBEI Part ID: JPUB_000095; Origin: SC101
How to cite: pBbS2c-RFP was a gift from Jay Keasling (Addgene plasmid # 35329 ; http://n2t.net/addgene:35329 ; RRID:Addgene_35329)
