>Addgene plasmid #35329 | pBbS2c-RFP | addgene partial sequence | sequence record 43661 | jkRFP-F 5'-tggtcactacgacgctgaag-3'
CAGCTGCCGGGTGCTTACAAAACCGACATCAAACTGGACATCACCTCCCACAACGAAGACTACACCATCG
TTGAACAGTACGAACGTGCTGAAGGTCGTCACTCCACCGGTGCTTAAGGATCCAAACTCGAGTAAGGATC
TCCAGGCATCAAATAAAACGAAAGGCTCAGTCGAAAGACTGGGCCTTTCGTTTTATCTGTTGTTTGTCGG
TGAACGCTCTCTACTAGAGTCACACTGGCTCACCTTCGGGTGGGCCTTTCTGCGTTTATACCTAGGGTAC
GGGTTTTGCTGCCCGCAAACGGGCTGTTCTGGTGTTGCTAGTTTGTTATCAGAATCGCAGATCCGGCTTC
AGCCGGTTTGCCGGCTGAAAGCGCTATTTCTTCCAGAATTGCCATGATTTTTTCCCCACGGGAGGCGTCA
CTGGCTCCCGTGTTGTCGGCAGCTTTGATTCGATAAGCAGCATCGCCTGTTTCAGGCTGTCTATGTGTGA
CTGTTGAGCTGTAACAAGTTGTCTCAGGTGTTCAATTTCATGTTCTAGTTGCTTTGTTTTACTGGTTTCA
CCTGTTCTATTAGGTGTTACATGCTGTTCATCTGTTACATTGTCGATCTGTTCATGGTGAACAGCTTTGA
ATGCACCAAAAACTCGTAAAAGCTCTGATGTATCTATCTTTTTTACACCGTTTTCATCTGTGCATATGGA
CAGTTTTCCCTTTGATATGTAACGGTGAACAGTTGTTCTACTTTTGTTTG
