>Addgene plasmid #35329 | pBbS2c-RFP | addgene partial sequence | sequence record 43662 | jkRFP-R 5'-gctttggaaccgtactggaa-3'
GCGGACCACCTTTGGTAACTTTCAGTTTAGCGGTCTGGGTACCTTCGTACGGACGACCTTCACCTTCACC
TTCGATTTCGAACTCGTGACCGTTAACGGAACCTTCCATACGAACTTTGAAACGCATGAACTCTTTGATA
ACGTCTTCGCTACTCGCCATATGTATATCTCCTTCTTAAAAGATCTTTTGAATTCTTTTCTCTATCACTG
ATAGGGAGTGGTAAAATAACTCTATCAACGATAGAGTGTCAACAAAAATTAGGAATTAATGATGTCTAGA
TTAGATAAAAGTAAAGTGATTAACAGCGCATTAGAGCTGCTTAATGAGGTCGGAATCGAAGGTTTAACAA
CCCGTAAACTCGCCCAGAAGCTAGGTGTAGAGCAGCCTACATTGTATTGGCATGTAAAAAATAAGCGGGC
TTTGCTCGACGCCTTAGCCATTGAGATGTTAGATAGGCACCATACTCACTTTTGCCCTTTAGAAGGGGAA
AGCTGGCAAGATTTTTTACGTAATAACGCTAAAAGTTTTAGATGTGCTTTACTAAGTCATCGCGATGGAG
CAAAAGTACATTTAGGTACACGGCCTACAGAAAAACAGTATGAAACTCTCGAAAATCAATTAGCCTTTTT
ATGCCAACAAGGTTTTTCACTAGAGAATGCATTATATGCACTCAGCGCTGTGGGGCATTTTACTTTAGGT
TGCGTATTGGAAGATCAAGAGCATCAAGTCGCTAAAGAAGAAAGGGAAACACCTACTACTGATAGTATGC
CGCCATTATT
